Addgene plasmid #84734: pUB-spHRed
Purpose: Expresses pHRed in plant cells-biosensor for pHRed targeted to chloroplasts stoma
Depositing lab: Philip Mullineaux. Depositing organization: University of Essex. Publication: Photosynthesis-dependent H2O2 transfer from chloroplasts to nuclei provides a high-light signalling mechanism. Exposito-Rodriguez M, Laissue PP, Yvon-Durocher G, Smirnoff N, Mullineaux PM. Nat Commun. 2017 Jun 29;8(1):49. doi: 10.1038/s41467-017-00074-w. PubMed 28663550.
Backbone
  Vector backbone: pUB-DEST
  Backbone manufacturer: Grefen et al. The Plant Journal (2010) 64, 355–365
  Backbone size w/o insert (bp): 9210
  Total vector size (bp): 10647
  Vector type: Plant Expression
  Selectable markers: Basta
Growth in bacteria
  Bacterial resistance: Spectinomycin, 50 μg/mL
  Growth temperature: 37°C
  Growth strain: DH5alpha
  Copy number: Unknown
Gene/Insert
  Gene/Insert name: pHRed (alt name: pHRed biosensor)
  Promoter: ubiqutin- 10 gene promoter (pUBQ10) of Arabidopsis
  Tag / fusion protein: RbcS targeting sequence (N terminal on insert)
  Cloning method: Gateway Cloning
  Sequencing primers: 5′ CGATTTTCTGGGTTTGATCGTT; 3′ AGGTCACTGGATTTTGGTTTTAG
Terms and licenses: Academic/Nonprofit Terms; Industry Terms: Not Available to Industry
How to cite: pUB-spHRed was a gift from Philip Mullineaux (Addgene plasmid # 84734 ; http://n2t.net/addgene:84734 ; RRID:Addgene_84734)
