[The description below was written by a language model from this plasmid's Addgene catalogue record and pLannotate feature annotations shown in this document.]
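Description:
pUB-spHRed is a plant expression binary vector built on the Gateway-compatible pUB-DEST backbone, designed for Agrobacterium-mediated delivery of a chloroplast-targeted pH biosensor. The backbone carries a high-copy ColE1/pBR322-type origin with the bom mobilisation region for propagation in E. coli, together with the pVS1 oriV, RepA and StaA functions that support stable replication in Agrobacterium. Bacterial selection is by spectinomycin through the aadA (SmR) gene. Nopaline-type right and left T-DNA border repeats flank the region transferred to plant cells. This region includes a bar (phosphinothricin acetyltransferase) cassette driven by the NOS promoter and ended by the NOS terminator, giving Basta/glufosinate selection of transformed plants.

The payload sits between attB1 and attB2 sites, the product of a Gateway recombination into the destination vector. It encodes pHRed, a fluorescent pH sensor that the automated annotation identifies as mKeima, the long Stokes shift, acid-sensitive protein to which it matches. Its N terminus is fused to a fragment of the Arabidopsis RuBisCO small subunit RBCS-1A, which serves as the targeting sequence directing the sensor to the chloroplast stroma. According to the catalogue entry, expression is driven by the Arabidopsis ubiquitin-10 (UBQ10) promoter. This promoter is not annotated in the feature table, though an unannotated stretch lies upstream of attB1, and a CaMV polyadenylation signal lies downstream of attB2. The construct is intended for monitoring stromal pH in plant cells. The sequenced record is 10,154 nt, somewhat shorter than the listed total size of 10,647 bp, a discrepancy the record does not explain.
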