Features (pLannotate 1.2.2; 26 found; start..end, strand, type, name):
     66..90      +  misc_feature   RB T-DNA repeat: right border repeat from nopaline C58 T-DNA
    460..861     +  CDS            Y4CG_SINFN (fragment): Protein inferred from homology: Swiss-Prot protein existence level 3. From Sinorhizobium fredii (strain NBRC 101917 / NGR234).
   1421..2050    +  CDS            pVS1 StaA: stability protein from the Pseudomonas plasmid pVS1 (Heeb et al., 2000)
   2479..3552    +  CDS            pVS1 RepA: replication protein from the Pseudomonas plasmid pVS1 (Heeb et al., 2000)
   3618..3812    +  rep_origin     pVS1 oriV: origin of replication for the Pseudomonas plasmid pVS1 (Heeb et al., 2000)
   4015..4054    +  CDS            rop (fragment): Rop protein, which maintains plasmids at low copy number; rop
   4156..4296    +  misc_feature   bom: basis of mobility region from pBR322
   4482..5070    -  rep_origin     ori: high-copy-number ColE1/pMB1/pBR322/pUC origin of replication
   5316..6103    -  CDS            SmR (fragment): aminoglycoside adenylyltransferase (Murphy, 1985); aadA; confers resistance to spectinomycin and streptomycin
   6114..6170    -  CDS            GmR (fragment): gentamycin acetyltransferase; aacC1; confers resistance to gentamycin
   6346..6369    -  promoter       Pc promoter (fragment): intI1 (promoter lies within the coding sequence); class 1 integron promoter
   6628..6652    +  misc_feature   LB T-DNA repeat: left border repeat from nopaline C58 T-DNA
   6745..6997    -  terminator     NOS terminator: nopaline synthase terminator and poly(A) signal
   7020..7568    -  CDS            bar: PAT_STRHY - Experimental evidence at protein level: Swiss-Prot protein existence level 1. Inactivates phosphinothricin (PPT) by transfer of an acetyl group from acetyl CoA. Can also acetylate demethylphosphinothricin but not PTT or glutamate. This enzyme is an effector of phosphinothricin tripeptide (PTT or bialaphos) resistance. From Streptomyces hygroscopicus. Introduced by genetic manipulation and expressed in glufosinate-tolerant maize by Dekalb Genetics.
   7610..7789    -  promoter       NOS promoter: nopaline synthase promoter
   7882..7904    +  misc_feature   MCS (fragment): pUC18/19 multiple cloning site
   7931..8090    -  polyA_signal   CaMV poly(A) signal (fragment): cauliflower mosaic virus polyadenylation signal
   8211..8235    +  protein_bind   attB2: mutant version of attB; recombination site for the Gateway® BP reaction BP Clonase™
   8297..8962    -  CDS            mKeima: mKeima is a basic (constitutively fluorescent) long stokes shift fluorescent protein published in 2006, derived from Montipora sp. 20. It has high acid sensitivity.
   8930..9205    -  CDS            RBCS-1A (fragment): RBS1A_ARATH - Also known as ATS1A. Experimental evidence at protein level: Swiss-Prot protein existence level 1. RuBisCO catalyzes two reactions: the carboxylation of D- ribulose 1,5-bisphosphate, the primary event in carbon dioxide fixation, as well as the oxidative fragmentation of the pentose substrate. Both reactions occur simultaneously and in competition at the same active site. Although the small subunit is not catalytic it is essential for maximal activity. From Arabidopsis thaliana (Mouse-ear cress).
   9226..9250    -  protein_bind   attB1: mutant version of attB; recombination site for the Gateway® BP reaction BP Clonase™
   9913..9932    -  misc_feature   MCS (fragment): pUC18/19 multiple cloning site
   9965..9981    -  protein_bind   lac operator: The lac repressor binds to the lac operator to inhibit transcription in E. coli. This inhibition can be relieved by adding lactose or isopropyl-β-D-thiogalactopyranoside (IPTG). lac repressor encoded by lacI
   9989..10019   -  promoter       lac promoter: promoter for the E. coli lac operon
  10034..10055   -  protein_bind   CAP binding site: CAP binding activates transcription in the presence of cAMP. E. coli catabolite activator protein
  10068..2       -  CDS            lacI (fragment) (across the origin): lac repressor; lacI; The lac repressor binds to the lac operator to inhibit transcription in E. coli. This inhibition can be relieved by adding lactose or isopropyl-β-D-thiogalactopyranoside (IPTG).
>Addgene plasmid #84734 | pUB-spHRed | addgene full sequence | sequence record 180315 | Addgene NGS Result
GGCTAGAGCAGCTTGAGCTTGGATCAGATTGTCGTTTCCCGCCTTCAGTTTAAACTATCAGTGTTTGACA
GGATATATTGGCGGGTAAACCTAAGAGAAAAGAGCGTTTATTAGAATAATCGGATATTTAAAAGGGCGTG
AAAAGGTTTATCCGTTCGTCCATTTGTATGTGCATGCCAACCACAGGGTTCCCCTCGGGATCAAAGTACT
TTAAAGTACTTTAAAGTACTTTAAAGTACTTTGATCCAACCCCTCCGCTGCTATAGTGCAGTCGGCTTCT
GACGTTCAGTGCAGCCGTCTTCTGAAAACGACATGTCGCACAAGTCCTAAGTTACGCGACAGGCTGCCGC
CCTGCCCTTTTCCTGGCGTTTTCTTGTCGCGTGTTTTAGTCGCATAAAGTAGAATACTTGCGACTAGAAC
CGGAGACATTACGCCATGAACAAGAGCGCCGCCGCTGGCCTGCTGGGCTATGCCCGCGTCAGCACCGACG
ACCAGGACTTGACCAACCAACGGGCCGAACTGCACGCGGCCGGCTGCACCAAGCTGTTTTCCGAGAAGAT
CACCGGCACCAGGCGCGACCGCCCGGAGCTGGCCAGGATGCTTGACCACCTACGCCCTGGCGACGTTGTG
ACAGTGACCAGGCTAGACCGCCTGGCCCGCAGCACCCGCGACCTACTGGACATTGCCGAGCGCATCCAGG
AGGCCGGCGCGGGCCTGCGTAGCCTGGCAGAGCCGTGGGCCGACACCACCACGCCGGCCGGCCGCATGGT
GTTGACCGTGTTCGCCGGCATTGCCGAGTTCGAGCGTTCCCTAATCATCGACCGCACCCGGAGCGGGCGC
GAGGCCGCCAAGGCCCGAGGCGTGAAGTTTGGCCCCCGCCCTACCCTCACCCCGGCACAGATCGCGCACG
CCCGCGAGCTGATCGACCAGGAAGGCCGCACCGTGAAAGAGGCGGCTGCACTGCTTGGCGTGCATCGCTC
GACCCTGTACCGCGCACTTGAGCGCAGCGAGGAAGTGACGCCCACCGAGGCCAGGCGGCGCGGTGCCTTC
CGTGAGGACGCATTGACCGAGGCCGACGCCCTGGCGGCCGCCGAGAATGAACGCCAAGAGGAACAAGCAT
GAAACCGCACCAGGACGGCCAGGACGAACCGTTTTTCATTACCGAAGAGATCGAGGCGGAGATGATCGCG
GCCGGGTACGTGTTCGAGCCGCCCGCGCACGTCTCAACCGTGCGGCTGCATGAAATCCTGGCCGGTTTGT
CTGATGCCAAGCTGGCGGCCTGGCCGGCCAGCTTGGCCGCTGAAGAAACCGAGCGCCGCCGTCTAAAAAG
GTGATGTGTATTTGAGTAAAACAGCTTGCGTCATGCGGTCGCTGCGTATATGATGCGATGAGTAAATAAA
CAAATACGCAAGGGGAACGCATGAAGGTTATCGCTGTACTTAACCAGAAAGGCGGGTCAGGCAAGACGAC
CATCGCAACCCATCTAGCCCGCGCCCTGCAACTCGCCGGGGCCGATGTTCTGTTAGTCGATTCCGATCCC
CAGGGCAGTGCCCGCGATTGGGCGGCCGTGCGGGAAGATCAACCGCTAACCGTTGTCGGCATCGACCGCC
CGACGATTGACCGCGACGTGAAGGCCATCGGCCGGCGCGACTTCGTAGTGATCGACGGAGCGCCCCAGGC
GGCGGACTTGGCTGTGTCCGCGATCAAGGCAGCCGACTTCGTGCTGATTCCGGTGCAGCCAAGCCCTTAC
GACATATGGGCCACCGCCGACCTGGTGGAGCTGGTTAAGCAGCGCATTGAGGTCACGGATGGAAGGCTAC
AAGCGGCCTTTGTCGTGTCGCGGGCGATCAAAGGCACGCGCATCGGCGGTGAGGTTGCCGAGGCGCTGGC
CGGGTACGAGCTGCCCATTCTTGAGTCCCGTATCACGCAGCGCGTGAGCTACCCAGGCACTGCCGCCGCC
GGCACAACCGTTCTTGAATCAGAACCCGAGGGCGACGCTGCCCGCGAGGTCCAGGCGCTGGCCGCTGAAA
TTAAATCAAAACTCATTTGAGTTAATGAGGTAAAGAGAAAATGAGCAAAAGCACAAACACGCTAAGTGCC
GGCCGTCCGAGCGCACGCAGCAGCAAGGCTGCAACGTTGGCCAGCCTGGCAGACACGCCAGCCATGAAGC
GGGTCAACTTTCAGTTGCCGGCGGAGGATCACACCAAGCTGAAGATGTACGCGGTACGCCAAGGCAAGAC
CATTACCGAGCTGCTATCTGAATACATCGCGCAGCTACCAGAGTAAATGAGCAAATGAATAAATGAGTAG
ATGAATTTTAGCGGCTAAAGGAGGCGGCATGGAAAATCAAGAACAACCAGGCACCGACGCCGTGGAATGC
CCCATGTGTGGAGGAACGGGCGGTTGGCCAGGCGTAAGCGGCTGGGTTGTCTGCCGGCCCTGCAATGGCA
CTGGAACCCCCAAGCCCGAGGAATCGGCGTGAGCGGTCGCAAACCATCCGGCCCGGTACAAATCGGCGCG
GCGCTGGGTGATGACCTGGTGGAGAAGTTGAAGGCCGCGCAGGCCGCCCAGCGGCAACGCATCGAGGCAG
AAGCACGCCCCGGTGAATCGTGGCAAGCGGCCGCTGATCGAATCCGCAAAGAATCCCGGCAACCGCCGGC
AGCCGGTGCGCCGTCGATTAGGAAGCCGCCCAAGGGCGACGAGCAACCAGATTTTTTCGTTCCGATGCTC
TATGACGTGGGCACCCGCGATAGTCGCAGCATCATGGACGTGGCCGTTTTCCGTCTGTCGAAGCGTGACC
GACGAGCTGGCGAGGTGATCCGCTACGAGCTTCCAGACGGGCACGTAGAGGTTTCCGCAGGGCCGGCCGG
CATGGCCAGTGTGTGGGATTACGACCTGGTACTGATGGCGGTTTCCCATCTAACCGAATCCATGAACCGA
TACCGGGAAGGGAAGGGAGACAAGCCCGGCCGCGTGTTCCGTCCACACGTTGCGGACGTACTCAAGTTCT
GCCGGCGAGCCGATGGCGGAAAGCAGAAAGACGACCTGGTAGAAACCTGCATTCGGTTAAACACCACGCA
CGTTGCCATGCAGCGTACGAAGAAGGCCAAGAACGGCCGCCTGGTGACGGTATCCGAGGGTGAAGCCTTG
ATTAGCCGCTACAAGATCGTAAAGAGCGAAACCGGGCGGCCGGAGTACATCGAGATCGAGCTAGCTGATT
GGATGTACCGCGAGATCACAGAAGGCAAGAACCCGGACGTGCTGACGGTTCACCCCGATTACTTTTTGAT
CGATCCCGGCATCGGCCGTTTTCTCTACCGCCTGGCACGCCGCGCCGCAGGCAAGGCAGAAGCCAGATGG
TTGTTCAAGACGATCTACGAACGCAGTGGCAGCGCCGGAGAGTTCAAGAAGTTCTGTTTCACCGTGCGCA
AGCTGATCGGGTCAAATGACCTGCCGGAGTACGATTTGAAGGAGGAGGCGGGGCAGGCTGGCCCGATCCT
AGTCATGCGCTACCGCAACCTGATCGAGGGCGAAGCATCCGCCGGTTCCTAATGTACGGAGCAGATGCTA
GGGCAAATTGCCCTAGCAGGGGAAAAAGGTCGAAAAGGTCTCTTTCCTGTGGATAGCACGTACATTGGGA
ACCCAAAGCCGTACATTGGGAACCGGAACCCGTACATTGGGAACCCAAAGCCGTACATTGGGAACCGGTC
ACACATGTAAGTGACTGATATAAAAGAGAAAAAAGGCGATTTTTCCGCCTAAAACTCTTTAAAACTTATT
AAAACTCTTAAAACCCGCCTGGCCTGTGCATAACTGTCTGGCCAGCGCACAGCCGAAGAGCTGCAAAAAG
CGCCTACCCTTCGGTCGCTGCGCTCCCTACGCCCCGCCGCTTCGCGTCGGCCTATCGCGGCCGCTGGCCG
CTCAAAAATGGCTGGCCTACGGCCAGGCAATCTACCAGGGCGCGGACAAGCCGCGCCGTCGCCACTCGAC
CGCCGGCGCCCACATCAAGGCACCCTGCCTCGCGCGTTTCGGTGATGACGGTGAAAACCTCTGACACATG
CAGCTCCCGGAGACGGTCACAGCTTGTCTGTAAGCGGATGCCGGGAGCAGACAAGCCCGTCAGGGCGCGT
CAGCGGGTGTTGGCGGGTGTCGGGGCGCAGCCATGACCCAGTCACGTAGCGATAGCGGAGTGTATACTGG
CTTAACTATGCGGCATCAGAGCAGATTGTACTGAGAGTGCACCATATGCGGTGTGAAATACCGCACAGAT
GCGTAAGGAGAAAATACCGCATCAGGCGCTCTTCCGCTTCCTCGCTCACTGACTCGCTGCGCTCGGTCGT
TCGGCTGCGGCGAGCGGTATCAGCTCACTCAAAGGCGGTAATACGGTTATCCACAGAATCAGGGGATAAC
GCAGGAAAGAACATGTGAGCAAAAGGCCAGCAAAAGGCCAGGAACCGTAAAAAGGCCGCGTTGCTGGCGT
TTTTCCATAGGCTCCGCCCCCCTGACGAGCATCACAAAAATCGACGCTCAAGTCAGAGGTGGCGAAACCC
GACAGGACTATAAAGATACCAGGCGTTTCCCCCTGGAAGCTCCCTCGTGCGCTCTCCTGTTCCGACCCTG
CCGCTTACCGGATACCTGTCCGCCTTTCTCCCTTCGGGAAGCGTGGCGCTTTCTCATAGCTCACGCTGTA
GGTATCTCAGTTCGGTGTAGGTCGTTCGCTCCAAGCTGGGCTGTGTGCACGAACCCCCCGTTCAGCCCGA
CCGCTGCGCCTTATCCGGTAACTATCGTCTTGAGTCCAACCCGGTAAGACACGACTTATCGCCACTGGCA
GCAGCCACTGGTAACAGGATTAGCAGAGCGAGGTATGTAGGCGGTGCTACAGAGTTCTTGAAGTGGTGGC
CTAACTACGGCTACACTAGAAGGACAGTATTTGGTATCTGCGCTCTGCTGAAGCCAGTTACCTTCGGAAA
AAGAGTTGGTAGCTCTTGATCCGGCAAACAAACCACCGCTGGTAGCGGTGGTTTTTTTGTTTGCAAGCAG
CAGATTACGCGCAGAAAAAAAGGATCTCAAGAAGATCCTTTGATCTTTTCTACGGGGTCTGACGCTCAGT
GGAACGAAAACTCACGTTAAGGGATTTTGGTCATGCATGATATATCTCCCAATTTGTGTAGGGCTTATTA
TGCACGCTTAAAAATAATAAAAGCAGACTTGACCTGATAGTTTGGCTGTGAGCAATTATGTGCTTAGTGC
ATCTAACGCTTGAGTTAAGCCGCGCCGCGAAGCGGCGTCGGCTTGAACGAATTTCTAGCTAGACATTATT
TGCCGACTACCTTGGTGATCTCGCCTTTCACGTAGTGGACAAATTCTTCCAACTGATCTGCGCGCGAGGC
CAAGCGATCTTCTTCTTGTCCAAGATAAGCCTGTCTAGCTTCAAGTATGACGGGCTGATACTGGGCCGGC
AGGCGCTCCATTGCCCAGTCGGCAGCGACATCCTTCGGCGCGATTTTGCCGGTTACTGCGCTGTACCAAA
TGCGGGACAACGTAAGCACTACATTTCGCTCATCGCCAGCCCAGTCGGGCGGCGAGTTCCATAGCGTTAA
GGTTTCATTTAGCGCCTCAAATAGATCCTGTTCAGGAACCGGATCAAAGAGTTCCTCCGCCGCTGGACCT
ACCAAGGCAACGCTATGTTCTCTTGCTTTTGTCAGCAAGATAGCCAGATCAATGTCGATCGTGGCTGGCT
CGAAGATACCTGCAAGAATGTCATTGCGCTGCCATTCTCCAAATTGCAGTTCGCGCTTAGCTGGATAACG
CCACGGAATGATGTCGTCGTGCACAACAATGGTGACTTCTACAGCGCGGAGAATCTCGCTCTCTCCAGGG
GAAGCCGAAGTTTCCAAAAGGTCGTTGATCAAAGCTCGCCGCGTTGTTTCATCAAGCCTTACGGTCACCG
TAACCAGCAAATCAATATCACTGTGTGGCTTCAGGCCGCCATCCACTGCGGAGCCGTACAAATGTACGGC
CAGCAACGTCGGTTCGAGATGGCGCTCGATGACGCCAACTACCTCTGATAGTTGAGTCGATACTTCGGCG
ATCACCGCTTCCCCCATGATGTTTAACTTTGTTTTAGGGCGACTGCCCTGCTGCGTAACATCGTTGCTGC
TCCATAACATCAAACATCGACCCACGGCGTAACGCGCTTGCTGCTTGGATGCCCGAGGCATAGACTGTAC
CCCAAAAAAACAGTCATAACAAGCCATGAAAACCGCCACTGCGCCGTTACCACCGCTGCGTTCGGTCAAG
GTTCTGGACCAGTTGCGTGAGCGCATACGCTACTTGCATTACAGCTTACGAACCGAACAGGCTTATGTCC
ACTGGGTTCGTGCCCGAATTGATCACAGGCAGCAACGCTCTGTCATCGTTACAATCAACATGCTACCCTC
CGCGAGATCATCCGTGTTTCAAACCCGGCAGCTTAGTTGCCGTTCTTCCGAATAGCATCGGTAACATGAG
CAAAGTCTGCCGCCTTACAACGGCTCTCCCGCTGACGCCGTCCCGGACTGATGGGCTGCCTGTATCGAGT
GGTGATTTTGTGCCGAGCTGCCGGTCGGGGAGCTGTTGGCTGGCTGGTGGCAGGATATATTGTGGTGTAA
ACAAATTGACGCTTAGACAACTTAATAACACATTGCGGACGTTTTTAATGTACTGAATTAACGCCGAATT
GAATTATCAGCTTGCATGCCGGTCGATCTAGTAACATAGATGACACCGCGCGCGATAATTTATCCTAGTT
TGCGCGCTATATTTTGTTTTCTATCGCGTATTAAATGTATAATTGCGGGACTCTAATCATAAAAACCCAT
CTCATAAATAACGTCATGCATTACATGTTAATTATTACATGCTTAACGTAATTCAACAGAAATTATATGA
TAATCATCGCAAGACCGGCAACAGGATTCAATCTTAAGAAACTTTATTGCCAAATGTTTGAACGATCTGC
TTGACTCTAGGGGTCATCAGATTTCGGTGACGGGCAGGACCGGACGGGGCGGCACCGGCAGGCTGAAGTC
CAGCTGCCAGAAACCCACGTCATGCCAGTTCCCGTGCTTGAAGCCGGCCGCCCGCAGCATGCCGCGGGGG
GCATATCCGAGCGCCTCGTGCATGCGCACGCTCGGGTCGTTGGGCAGCCCGATGACAGCGACCACGCTCT
TGAAGCCCTGTGCCTCCAGGGACTTCAGCAGGTGGGTGTAGAGCGTGGAGCCCAGTCCCGTCCGCTGGTG
GCGGGGGGAGACGTACACGGTCGACTCGGCCGTCCAGTCGTAGGCGTTGCGTGCCTTCCAGGGACCCGCG
TAGGCGATGCCGGCGACCTCGCCGTCCACCTCGGCGACGAGCCAGGGATAGCGCTCCCGCAGACGGACGA
GGTCGTCCGTCCACTCCTGCGGTTCCTGCGGCTCGGTACGGAAGTTGACCGTGCTTGTCTCGATGTAGTG
GTTGACGATGGTGCAGACCGCCGGCATGTCCGCCTCGGTGGCACGGCGGATGTCGGCCGGGCGTCGTTCT
GGGCTCATGGTAGATCCCCTCGATCGAGTTGAGAGTGAATATGAGACTCTAATTGGATACCGAGGGGAAT
TTATGGAACGTCAGTGGAGCATTTTTGACAAGAAATATTTGCTAGCTGATAGTGACCTTAGGCGACTTTT
GAACGCGCAATAATGGTTTCTGACGTATGTGCTTAGCTCATTAAACTCCAGAAACCCGCGGCTCAGTGGC
TCCTTCAACGTTGCGGTTCTGTCAGTTCCAAACGTAAAACGGCTTGTCCCGCGTCATCGGCGGGGGTCAT
AACGTGACTCCCTTAATTCTCCGCTCATGATCGATAATTCGCGGTACCCGGGGATCCTCTAGAGGGCCCG
ACGTCGCATGCCTGCAGGTCACTGGATTTTGGTTTTAGGAATTAGAAATTTTATTGATAGAAGTATTTTA
CAAATACAAATACATACTAAGGGTTTCTTATATGCTCAACACATGAGCGAAACCCTATAAGAACCCTAAT
TCCCTTATCTGGGAACTACTCACACATTATTCTGGAGAAAAATAGAGAGAGATAGATTTGTAGAGAGAGA
CTGGTGATTTTTGCGGACTCTAGCATGGCCGCTTATAAACTAGTTGGATATCTCGAGTCGACACGCGTAG
ATCTCCGCGGACGTCCCATCACCACTTTGTACAAGAAAGCTGGGTCGGCGCGCCCACCCTTTCATCTAGA
ACCACCAGAGCCACCACCGTCGGCGGAGTTGCCTGTCCCCAGCAGAGAGTGGCGGGCGATAGAGATTTCA
CACTGCTCAACGCTGGTGTAGTCGCGGTTGTGAGAGGTAACATCCAGCTTGCGGTCGATTTCGTGGCGGC
CAGGCATGCGAACAGGCTTTTTAGCCTTGTAAGTGCTCTTGAACTCGCACAGGTAGTGACCGCCGCCTTC
CAGTTTCAGGGCCATATAATCGTTACCAATCAGCATACCGTCGCGGGCAAACAGGCGTTCGGTGCTGGGC
TCCCAGCCTTGGGTTTTCTTCTGCATAACTGGGCCGTTAGGTGGGAAGTTCTCGCCGGAAATCTTAACGT
TGTAGATGAAGCAGTTACCCTGGATGGAGCTGTCGTTGGAAACGGTACAAACTGCGCCGTCCTCGAAGTT
CATAGAGCGCTCCCAGGTGTAGCCCTCTGGGAAGCTCTGCTTAAAGTAGTCAGGGATGTCCTCGGGGTAT
TTGGTGAAAGGGATGGAGCCGTATTGGAGCTGAGGGGACAGGATATCCCAGGCGAAAGGCAGTGGGCCGC
CTTTGGTAACGGTCAGCTTAACGGTCTGCTCGCCCTCGTAAGGCTTGCCCTTGCCGTCACCTTCAACCTC
GAAGTAGTGGCCGTTAACGGTGCCAGACATATAAACTTTATAGGTCATTTGCTTTGCGATAACGGAAACA
AGCTTTTCGGAATCGGTAAGGTCAGGAAGGTAAGAGAGAGTCTCAAACTTCTTCTTTCCAATCGGAGGCC
ACACCTGCATGCAGTTAACTCTTCCGCCGTTGCTTGTGATGGAAGTAATGTCGTTGTTAGCCTTGCGGGT
GGCTGGGAAGGCAGCGGAGGACTTAAGTCCGTTGAAAGGAGCGACCATAGTGGCCTGAGCCGGAGAGGCA
ACCATAGTAGCGGAAGAGAGCATAGAGGAAGCCATGGTGAAGGGGGCGGCCGCGGAGCCTGCTTTTTTGT
ACAAACTTGTGATGGGCCCTCTAGAGGATCCCGCACTCGAGTGTTAATCAGAAAAACTCAGATTAATCTA
CAAATTCGATCGCACAAACTAGAAACTAACACCAGATCTAGATAGAAATCACAAATCGAAGAGTAATTAT
TCGACAAAACTCAAATTATTTGAACAAATCGGATGATATCTATGAAACCCTAATCGAGAATTAAGATGAT
ATCTAACGATCAAACCCAGAAAATCGTCTTCGATCTAAGATTAACAGAATCTAAACCAAAGAACATATAC
GAAATTGGGATCGAACGAAAACAAAATCGAAGATTTTGAGAGAATAAGGAACACAGAAATTTACCTTGAT
CACGGTAGAGAGAATTGAGAGAAAGTTTTTAAGATTTTGAGAAATTGAAATCTGAATTGTGAAGAAGAAG
AGCTCTTTGGGTATTGTTTTATAGAAGAAGAAGAAGAAAAGACGAGGACGACTAGGTCACGAGAAAGCTA
AGGCGGTGAAGCAATAGCTAATAATAAAATGACACGTGTATTGAGCGTTGTTTACACGCAAAGTTGTTTT
TGGCTAATTGCCTTATTTTTAGGTTGAGGAAAAGTATTTGTGCTTTGAGTTGATAAACACGACTCGTGTG
TGCCGGCTGCAACCACTTTGACGCCGTTTATTACTGACTCGTCGGGTACCGAGCTCGAATTCGTAATCAT
GTCATAGCTGTTTCCTGTGTGAAATTGTTATCCGCTCACAATTCCACACAACATACGAGCCGGAAGCATA
AAGTGTAAAGCCTGGGGTGCCTAATGAGTGAGCTAACTCACATTAATTGCGTTGCGCTCACTGCCCGCTT
TCCAGTCGGGAAACCTGTCGTGCCAGCTGCATTAATGAATCGGCCAACGCGCGGGGAGAGGCGGTTTGCG
TATT
